Addgene plasmid #175144: pLV Cdipt-V5
Purpose: Lentiviral expression of mouse Cdipt-V5
Depositing lab: Larry Gerace. Depositing organization: Scripps California (The Scripps Research Institute). Publication: Comparative membrane proteomics reveals diverse cell regulators concentrated at the nuclear envelope. Cheng LC, Zhang X, Baboo S, Nguyen JA, Martinez-Bartolome S, Loose E, Diedrich J, Yates JR 3rd, Gerace L. Life Sci Alliance. 2023 Jul 11;6(9):e202301998. doi: 10.26508/lsa.202301998. Print 2023 Sep. PubMed 37433644.
Backbone
  Vector backbone: pLV-EF1a-IRES-Puro
  Backbone manufacturer: Tobias Meyer (Addgene plasmid # 85132)
  Vector type: Mammalian Expression, Lentiviral
Growth in bacteria
  Bacterial resistance: Ampicillin, 100 μg/mL
  Growth temperature: 30°C
  Growth strain: NEB Stable
  Copy number: High Copy
Gene/Insert
  Gene/Insert name: Cdipt (alt name: Pis1)
  Species: M. musculus (mouse)
  Entrez Gene: Cdipt (a.k.a. 9530042F15Rik, D7Bwg0575e, Pis, Pis1)
  Tag / fusion protein: V5 (C terminal on insert)
  Cloning method: Gibson Cloning
Terms and licenses: Academic/Nonprofit Terms; Industry Terms: Not Available to Industry
How to cite: pLV Cdipt-V5 was a gift from Larry Gerace (Addgene plasmid # 175144 ; http://n2t.net/addgene:175144 ; RRID:Addgene_175144)
