[The description below was written by a language model from this plasmid's Addgene catalogue record and pLannotate feature annotations shown in this document.]
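Description:
pLV Cdipt-V5 is an HIV-1-derived lentiviral transfer plasmid for expressing mouse Cdipt (also known as Pis1) with a C-terminal V5 epitope tag in mammalian cells. It was built by Gibson cloning into the pLV-EF1a-IRES-Puro backbone, and the sequenced record is 9,458 nt. In bacteria it is maintained through a high-copy ColE1/pUC-type origin and selected with ampicillin via the bla gene. Residual lac promoter/operator and lacI fragments are backbone remnants.

The viral portion is bounded by two LTR annotations, both labelled as truncated 5' LTRs by the annotation software. Nef-homologous fragments lie upstream of each, which probably reflects the nef/U3 overlap in the HIV-1 genome. Between the LTRs are the Ψ packaging signal with an adjoining gag fragment, the Rev response element for Rev-dependent nuclear export of the genomic RNA, and the cPPT/CTS, which aids nuclear import of the reverse-transcribed genome.

The payload is a single bicistronic unit. The human EF-1α core promoter with its intron A drives the Cdipt coding sequence, which encodes the enzyme that synthesises phosphatidylinositol, and this is followed after a short linker by the V5 tag. An EMCV IRES then allows translation of puromycin N-acetyltransferase from the same transcript, so puromycin selection enriches for transduced cells that express the tagged protein. A WPRE downstream enhances transcript stability and expression.

The construct is suited to making stable cell populations expressing Cdipt-V5 for antibody-based detection or localisation. The associated publication concerns membrane proteins concentrated at the nuclear envelope.
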