Features (pLannotate 1.2.2; 24 found; start..end, strand, type, name):
    377..634     +  LTR            5' LTR (truncated): truncated 5' long terminal repeat (LTR) from HIV-1
    681..806     +  misc_feature   HIV-1 Ψ: packaging signal of human immunodeficiency virus type 1
    790..1128    +  CDS            HIV-1 gag (fragment): gag protein from human immunodeficiency virus 1; gag
   1303..1536    +  misc_feature   RRE: The Rev response element (RRE) of HIV-1 allows for Rev-dependent mRNA export from the nucleus to the cytoplasm.
   1913..2013    +  CDS            Rev (fragment): human immunodeficiency virus 1 (HIV-1) Rev protein; rev; enhances nuclear export of unspliced and incompletely spliced viral mRNAs
   2028..2143    +  misc_feature   cPPT/CTS: central polypurine tract and central termination sequence of HIV-1 (lacking the first T)
   2221..2432    +  promoter       EF-1α core promoter: core promoter for human elongation factor EF-1α
   2433..3371    +  intron         EF-1α intron A: intron upstream of the start codon of human EF-1α
   3408..4043    +  CDS            Cdipt: CDIPT_MOUSE - Also known as Pis1. Experimental evidence at protein level: Swiss-Prot protein existence level 1. Catalyzes the biosynthesis of phosphatidylinositol (PtdIns) as well as PtdIns:inositol exchange reaction. May thus act to reduce an excessive cellular PtdIns content. The exchange activity is due to the reverse reaction of PtdIns synthase and is dependent on CMP, which is tightly bound to the enzyme. From Mus musculus (Mouse).
   4074..4115    +  CDS            V5 tag: epitope tag from simian virus 5
   4240..4801    +  misc_feature   IRES: internal ribosome entry site (IRES) of the encephalomyocarditis virus (EMCV)
   4804..5403    +  CDS            PuroR: puromycin N-acetyltransferase; pac from Streptomyces alboniger; confers resistance to puromycin
   5427..6015    +  misc_feature   WPRE: woodchuck hepatitis virus posttranscriptional regulatory element
   6032..6550    +  CDS            nef (fragment): NEF_HV1BR - Experimental evidence at protein level: Swiss-Prot protein existence level 1. Extracellular Nef protein targets CD4(+) T-lymphocytes for apoptosis by interacting with CXCR4 surface receptors (PubMed:14990729). From Human immunodeficiency virus type 1 group M subtype B (isolate BRU/LAI) (HIV-1).
   6598..6855    +  LTR            5' LTR (truncated): truncated 5' long terminal repeat (LTR) from HIV-1
   7007..7023    -  protein_bind   lac operator: The lac repressor binds to the lac operator to inhibit transcription in E. coli. This inhibition can be relieved by adding lactose or isopropyl-β-D-thiogalactopyranoside (IPTG). lac repressor encoded by lacI
   7031..7061    -  promoter       lac promoter: promoter for the E. coli lac operon
   7076..7097    -  protein_bind   CAP binding site: CAP binding activates transcription in the presence of cAMP. E. coli catabolite activator protein
   7110..7202    -  CDS            lacI (fragment): lac repressor; lacI; The lac repressor binds to the lac operator to inhibit transcription in E. coli. This inhibition can be relieved by adding lactose or isopropyl-β-D-thiogalactopyranoside (IPTG).
   7385..7973    -  rep_origin     ori: high-copy-number ColE1/pMB1/pBR322/pUC origin of replication
   8144..9004    -  CDS            AmpR: β-lactamase; bla; confers resistance to ampicillin, carbenicillin, and related antibiotics
   9005..9109    -  promoter       AmpR promoter: bla
   9157..9291    +  polyA_signal   SV40 poly(A) signal: SV40 polyadenylation signal
   9458..329     +  CDS            nef (fragment) (across the origin): NEF_HV1BR - Experimental evidence at protein level: Swiss-Prot protein existence level 1. Extracellular Nef protein targets CD4(+) T-lymphocytes for apoptosis by interacting with CXCR4 surface receptors (PubMed:14990729). From Human immunodeficiency virus type 1 group M subtype B (isolate BRU/LAI) (HIV-1).
>Addgene plasmid #175144 | pLV Cdipt-V5 | addgene full sequence | sequence record 352106 | Addgene NGS Result
TGGAAGGGCTAATTCACTCCCAAAGAAGACAAGATATCCTTGATCTGTGGATCTACCACACACAAGGCTA
CTTCCCTGATTAGCAGAACTACACACCAGGGCCAGGGGTCAGATATCCACTGACCTTTGGATGGTGCTAC
AAGCTAGTACCAGTTGAGCCAGATAAGGTAGAAGAGGCCAATAAAGGAGAGAACACCAGCTTGTTACACC
CTGTGAGCCTGCATGGGATGGATGACCCGGAGAGAGAAGTGTTAGAGTGGAGGTTTGACAGCCGCCTAGC
ATTTCATCACGTGGCCCGAGAGCTGCATCCGGAGTACTTCAAGAACTGCTGATATCGAGCTTGCTACAAG
GGACTTTCCGCTGGGGACTTTCCAGGGAGGCGTGGCCTGGGCGGGACTGGGGAGTGGCGAGCCCTCAGAT
CCTGCATATAAGCAGCTGCTTTTTGCCTGTACTGGGTCTCTCTGGTTAGACCAGATCTGAGCCTGGGAGC
TCTCTGGCTAACTAGGGAACCCACTGCTTAAGCCTCAATAAAGCTTGCCTTGAGTGCTTCAAGTAGTGTG
TGCCCGTCTGTTGTGTGACTCTGGTAACTAGAGATCCCTCAGACCCTTTTAGTCAGTGTGGAAAATCTCT
AGCAGTGGCGCCCGAACAGGGACTTGAAAGCGAAAGGGAAACCAGAGGAGCTCTCTCGACGCAGGACTCG
GCTTGCTGAAGCGCGCACGGCAAGAGGCGAGGGGCGGCGACTGGTGAGTACGCCAAAAATTTTGACTAGC
GGAGGCTAGAAGGAGAGAGATGGGTGCGAGAGCGTCAGTATTAAGCGGGGGAGAATTAGATCGCGATGGG
AAAAAATTCGGTTAAGGCCAGGGGGAAAGAAAAAATATAAATTAAAACATATAGTATGGGCAAGCAGGGA
GCTAGAACGATTCGCAGTTAATCCTGGCCTGTTAGAAACATCAGAAGGCTGTAGACAAATACTGGGACAG
CTACAACCATCCCTTCAGACAGGATCAGAAGAACTTAGATCATTATATAATACAGTAGCAACCCTCTATT
GTGTGCATCAAAGGATAGAGATAAAAGACACCAAGGAAGCTTTAGACAAGATAGAGGAAGAGCAAAACAA
AAGTAAGACCACCGCACAGCAAGCGGCCGGCCGCTGATCTTCAGACCTGGAGGAGGAGATATGAGGGACA
ATTGGAGAAGTGAATTATATAAATATAAAGTAGTAAAAATTGAACCATTAGGAGTAGCACCCACCAAGGC
AAAGAGAAGAGTGGTGCAGAGAGAAAAAAGAGCAGTGGGAATAGGAGCTTTGTTCCTTGGGTTCTTGGGA
GCAGCAGGAAGCACTATGGGCGCAGCGTCAATGACGCTGACGGTACAGGCCAGACAATTATTGTCTGGTA
TAGTGCAGCAGCAGAACAATTTGCTGAGGGCTATTGAGGCGCAACAGCATCTGTTGCAACTCACAGTCTG
GGGCATCAAGCAGCTCCAGGCAAGAATCCTGGCTGTGGAAAGATACCTAAAGGATCAACAGCTCCTGGGG
ATTTGGGGTTGCTCTGGAAAACTCATTTGCACCACTGCTGTGCCTTGGAATGCTAGTTGGAGTAATAAAT
CTCTGGAACAGATTTGGAATCACACGACCTGGATGGAGTGGGACAGAGAAATTAACAATTACACAAGCTT
AATACACTCCTTAATTGAAGAATCGCAAAACCAGCAAGAAAAGAATGAACAAGAATTATTGGAATTAGAT
AAATGGGCAAGTTTGTGGAATTGGTTTAACATAACAAATTGGCTGTGGTATATAAAATTATTCATAATGA
TAGTAGGAGGCTTGGTAGGTTTAAGAATAGTTTTTGCTGTACTTTCTATAGTGAATAGAGTTAGGCAGGG
ATATTCACCATTATCGTTTCAGACCCACCTCCCAACCCCGAGGGGACCCGACAGGCCCGAAGGAATAGAA
GAAGAAGGTGGAGAGAGAGACAGAGACAGATCCATTCGATTAGTGAACGGATCTCGACGGTATCGCCTTT
AAAAGAAAAGGGGGGATTGGGGGGTACAGTGCAGGGGAAAGAATAGTAGACATAATAGCAACAGACATAC
AAACTAAAGAATTACAAAAACAAATTACAAAAATTCAAAATTTTCGGGTTTATTACAGGGACAGCAGAGA
TCCAGTTTATCGATGAGGCCCTTTCGTCTTCACTCGAGGTGCCCGTCAGTGGGCAGAGCGCACATCGCCC
ACAGTCCCCGAGAAGTTGGGGGGAGGGGTCGGCAATTGAACCGGTGCCTAGAGAAGGTGGCGCGGGGTAA
ACTGGGAAAGTGATGTCGTGTACTGGCTCCGCCTTTTTCCCGAGGGTGGGGGAGAACCGTATATAAGTGC
AGTAGTCGCCGTGAACGTTCTTTTTCGCAACGGGTTTGCCGCCAGAACACAGGTAAGTGCCGTGTGTGGT
TCCCGCGGGCCTGGCCTCTTTACGGGTTATGGCCCTTGCGTGCCTTGAATTACTTCCACCTGGCTGCAGT
ACGTGATTCTTGATCCCGAGCTTCGGGTTGGAAGTGGGTGGGAGAGTTCGAGGCCTTGCGCTTAAGGAGC
CCCTTCGCCTCGTGCTTGAGTTGAGGCCTGGCCTGGGCGCTGGGGCCGCCGCGTGCGAATCTGGTGGCAC
CTTCGCGCCTGTCTCGCTGCTTTCGATAAGTCTCTAGCCATTTAAAATTTTTGATGACCTGCTGCGACGC
TTTTTTTCTGGCAAGATAGTCTTGTAAATGCGGGCCAAGATCTGCACACTGGTATTTCGGTTTTTGGGGC
CGCGGGCGGCGACGGGGCCCGTGCGTCCCAGCGCACATGTTCGGCGAGGCGGGGCCTGCGAGCGCGGCCA
CCGAGAATCGGACGGGGGTAGTCTCAAGCTGGCCGGCCTGCTCTGGTGCCTGGCCTCGCGCCGCCGTGTA
TCGCCCCGCCCTGGGCGGCAAGGCTGGCCCGGTCGGCACCAGTTGCGTGAGCGGAAAGATGGCCGCTTCC
CGGCCCTGCTGCAGGGAGCTCAAAATGGAGGACGCGGCGCTCGGGAGAGCGGGCGGGTGAGTCACCCACA
CAAAGGAAAAGGGCCTTTCCGTCCTCAGCCGTCGCTTCATGTGACTCCACGGAGTACCGGGCGCCGTCCA
GGCACCTCGATTAGTTCTCGAGCTTTTGGAGTACGTCGTCTTTAGGTTGGGGGGAGGGGTTTTATGCGAT
GGAGTTTCCCCACACTGAGTGGGTGGAGACTGAAGTTAGGCCAGCTTGGCACTTGATGTAATTCTCCTTG
GAATTTGCCCTTTTTGAGTTTGGATCTTGGTTCATTCTCAAGCCTCAGACAGTGGTTCAAAGTTTTTTTC
TTCCATTTCAGGTGTCGTGAGGATCCGCCATCGGCCCGCCCGCCGCCATGCCAGAGGAAAATATCTTCCT
GTTCGTGCCTAACCTTATCGGTTATGCCCGGATTGTCTTCGCCATCATTTCCTTCTACTTTATGCCCTGC
TGCCCCTTCACGGCCTCCTCCTTCTATCTACTCAGCGGACTCCTAGACGCTTTCGATGGACACGCAGCTC
GAGCCCTTAATCAAGGAACCCGGTTTGGGGCCATGCTCGACATGCTGACGGACCGTTGCGCCACCATGTG
TCTCTTGGTCAACCTGGCCCTGCTCTACCCACGAGCCACCCTTCTCTTCCAGCTCAGCATGAGCTTGGAC
GTGGCCAGTCACTGGCTGCATCTGCACAGTTCTGTGGTGCGAGGCAGTGAGAGTCACAAGATGATCGACC
TGTCTGGGAACCCTGTGCTTCGGATCTACTATACCTCTAGGCCTGCTCTGTTCACCCTGTGTGCTGGAAA
TGAACTCTTCTACTGCCTCCTGTATCTCTTCAATTTCTCCGAGGGACCACTAGTCGGCTCTGTGGGCCTT
TTCCGGATGGGCCTCTGGGTCACAGCTCCCATCGCGCTGCTCAAGTCCGTCATTAGTGTCATCCACCTCA
TCACGGCTGCAAGAAACATGGCTGCCCTGGATGCAGCAGACCGCGCCAAGAAGAAAGGTGGGCCGGGCGG
GGGTGGCGGGGGAGGTAAGCCTATCCCTAACCCTCTCCTCGGTCTCGATTCTACGTGAGTTTAAACTTCG
AAACGCGTGAATTCCTCGAGGGCGGCCGCTCTAGAGTCGACGGGCCGCGGTAACAATTGTTAACTAACTT
AAGCTAGCAACGGTTTCCCTCTAGCGGGATCAATTCCGCCCCCCCCCCCTAACGTTACTGGCCGAAGCCG
CTTGGAATAAGGCCGGTGTGCGTTTGTCTATATGTTATTTTCCACCATATTGCCGTCTTTTGGCAATGTG
AGGGCCCGGAAACCTGGCCCTGTCTTCTTGACGAGCATTCCTAGGGGTCTTTCCCCTCTCGCCAAAGGAA
TGCAAGGTCTGTTGAATGTCGTGAAGGAAGCAGTTCCTCTGGAAGCTTCTTGAAGACAAACAACGTCTGT
AGCGACCCTTTGCAGGCAGCGGAACCCCCCACCTGGCGACAGGTGCCTCTGCGGCCAAAAGCCACGTGTA
TAAGATACACCTGCAAAGGCGGCACAACCCCAGTGCCACGTTGTGAGTTGGATAGTTGTGGAAAGAGTCA
AATGGCTCTCCTCAAGCGTATTCAACAAGGGGCTGAAGGATGCCCAGAAGGTACCCCATTGTATGGGATC
TGATCTGGGGCCTCGGTGCACATGCTTTACATGTGTTTAGTCGAGGTTAAAAAAACGTCTAGGCCCCCCG
AACCACGGGGACGTGGTTTTCCTTTGAAAAACACGATAATACCATGACCGAGTACAAGCCCACGGTGCGC
CTCGCCACCCGCGACGACGTCCCCAGGGCCGTACGCACCCTCGCCGCCGCGTTCGCCGACTACCCCGCCA
CGCGCCACACCGTCGATCCGGACCGCCACATCGAGCGGGTCACCGAGCTGCAAGAACTCTTCCTCACGCG
CGTCGGGCTCGACATCGGCAAGGTGTGGGTCGCGGACGACGGCGCCGCGGTGGCGGTCTGGACCACGCCG
GAGAGCGTCGAAGCGGGGGCGGTGTTCGCCGAGATCGGCCCGCGCATGGCCGAGTTGAGCGGTTCCCGGC
TGGCCGCGCAGCAACAGATGGAAGGCCTCCTGGCGCCGCACCGGCCCAAGGAGCCCGCGTGGTTCCTGGC
CACCGTCGGCGTCTCGCCCGACCACCAGGGCAAGGGTCTGGGCAGCGCCGTCGTGCTCCCCGGAGTGGAG
GCGGCCGAGCGCGCCGGGGTGCCCGCCTTCCTGGAGACCTCCGCGCCCCGCAACCTCCCCTTCTACGAGC
GGCTCGGCTTCACCGTCACCGCCGACGTCGAGGTGCCCGAAGGACCGCGCACCTGGTGCATGACCCGCAA
GCCCGGTGCCTGACCCGGGCGGGGCGCGTCTGGAACAATCAACCTCTGGATTACAAAATTTGTGAAAGAT
TGACTGGTATTCTTAACTATGTTGCTCCTTTTACGCTATGTGGATACGCTGCTTTAATGCCTTTGTATCA
TGCTATTGCTTCCCGTATGGCTTTCATTTTCTCCTCCTTGTATAAATCCTGGTTGCTGTCTCTTTATGAG
GAGTTGTGGCCCGTTGTCAGGCAACGTGGCGTGGTGTGCACTGTGTTTGCTGACGCAACCCCCACTGGTT
GGGGCATTGCCACCACCTGTCAGCTCCTTTCCGGGACTTTCGCTTTCCCCCTCCCTATTGCCACGGCGGA
ACTCATCGCCGCCTGCCTTGCCCGCTGCTGGACAGGGGCTCGGCTGTTGGGCACTGACAATTCCGTGGTG
TTGTCGGGGAAGCTGACGTCCTTTCCATGGCTGCTCGCCTGTGTTGCCACCTGGATTCTGCGCGGGACGT
CCTTCTGCTACGTCCCTTCGGCCCTCAATCCAGCGGACCTTCCTTCCCGCGGCCTGCTGCCGGCTCTGCG
GCCTCTTCCGCGTCTTCGCCTTCGCCCTCAGACGAGTCGGATCTCCCTTTGGGCCGCCTCCCCGCCTGGA
ATTAATTCTGCAGTCGAGACCTAGAAAAACATGGAGCAATCACAAGTAGCAATACAGCAGCTACCAATGC
TGATTGTGCCTGGCTAGAAGCACAAGAGGAGGAGGAGGTGGGTTTTCCAGTCACACCTCAGGTACCTTTA
AGACCAATGACTTACAAGGCAGCTGTAGATCTTAGCCACTTTTTAAAAGAAAAGAGGGGACTGGAAGGGC
TAATTCACTCCCAACGAAGACAAGATATCCTTGATCTGTGGATCTACCACACACAAGGCTACTTCCCTGA
TTAGCAGAACTACACACCAGGGCCAGGGGTCAGATATCCACTGACCTTTGGATGGTGCTACAAGCTAGTA
CCAGTTGAGCCAGATAAGGTAGAAGAGGCCAATAAAGGAGAGAACACCAGCTTGTTACACCCTGTGAGCC
TGCATGGGATGGATGACCCGGAGAGAGAAGTGTTAGAGTGGAGGTTTGACAGCCGCCTAGCATTTCATCA
CGTGGCCCGAGAGCTGCATCCGGAGTACTTCAAGAACTGCTGATATCGAGCTTGCTACAAGGGACTTTCC
GCTGGGGACTTTCCAGGGAGGCGTGGCCTGGGCGGGACTGGGGAGTGGCGAGCCCTCAGATCCTGCATAT
AAGCAGCTGCTTTTTGCCTGTACTGGGTCTCTCTGGTTAGACCAGATCTGAGCCTGGGAGCTCTCTGGCT
AACTAGGGAACCCACTGCTTAAGCCTCAATAAAGCTTGCCTTGAGTGCTTCAAGTAGTGTGTGCCCGTCT
GTTGTGTGACTCTGGTAACTAGAGATCCCTCAGACCCTTTTAGTCAGTGTGGAAAATCTCTAGCAGTAGT
AGTTCATGTCATCTTATTATTCAGTATTTATAACTTGCAAAGAAATGAATATCAGAGAGTGAGAGGCCTT
GACATTGCTAGCGTTTACCGTCGACCTCTAGCTAGAGCTTGGCGTAATCATGGTCATAGCTGTTTCCTGT
GTGAAATTGTTATCCGCTCACAATTCCACACAACATACGAGCCGGAAGCATAAAGTGTAAAGCCTGGGGT
GCCTAATGAGTGAGCTAACTCACATTAATTGCGTTGCGCTCACTGCCCGCTTTCCAGTCGGGAAACCTGT
CGTGCCAGCTGCATTAATGAATCGGCCAACGCGCGGGGAGAGGCGGTTTGCGTATTGGGCGCTCTTCCGC
TTCCTCGCTCACTGACTCGCTGCGCTCGGTCGTTCGGCTGCGGCGAGCGGTATCAGCTCACTCAAAGGCG
GTAATACGGTTATCCACAGAATCAGGGGATAACGCAGGAAAGAACATGTGAGCAAAAGGCCAGCAAAAGG
CCAGGAACCGTAAAAAGGCCGCGTTGCTGGCGTTTTTCCATAGGCTCCGCCCCCCTGACGAGCATCACAA
AAATCGACGCTCAAGTCAGAGGTGGCGAAACCCGACAGGACTATAAAGATACCAGGCGTTTCCCCCTGGA
AGCTCCCTCGTGCGCTCTCCTGTTCCGACCCTGCCGCTTACCGGATACCTGTCCGCCTTTCTCCCTTCGG
GAAGCGTGGCGCTTTCTCATAGCTCACGCTGTAGGTATCTCAGTTCGGTGTAGGTCGTTCGCTCCAAGCT
GGGCTGTGTGCACGAACCCCCCGTTCAGCCCGACCGCTGCGCCTTATCCGGTAACTATCGTCTTGAGTCC
AACCCGGTAAGACACGACTTATCGCCACTGGCAGCAGCCACTGGTAACAGGATTAGCAGAGCGAGGTATG
TAGGCGGTGCTACAGAGTTCTTGAAGTGGTGGCCTAACTACGGCTACACTAGAAGAACAGTATTTGGTAT
CTGCGCTCTGCTGAAGCCAGTTACCTTCGGAAAAAGAGTTGGTAGCTCTTGATCCGGCAAACAAACCACC
GCTGGTAGCGGTGGTTTTTTTGTTTGCAAGCAGCAGATTACGCGCAGAAAAAAAGGATCTCAAGAAGATC
CTTTGATCTTTTCTACGGGGTCTGACGCTCAGTGGAACGAAAACTCACGTTAAGGGATTTTGGTCATGAG
ATTATCAAAAAGGATCTTCACCTAGATCCTTTTAAATTAAAAATGAAGTTTTAAATCAATCTAAAGTATA
TATGAGTAAACTTGGTCTGACAGTTACCAATGCTTAATCAGTGAGGCACCTATCTCAGCGATCTGTCTAT
TTCGTTCATCCATAGTTGCCTGACTCCCCGTCGTGTAGATAACTACGATACGGGAGGGCTTACCATCTGG
CCCCAGTGCTGCAATGATACCGCGAGACCCACGCTCACCGGCTCCAGATTTATCAGCAATAAACCAGCCA
GCCGGAAGGGCCGAGCGCAGAAGTGGTCCTGCAACTTTATCCGCCTCCATCCAGTCTATTAATTGTTGCC
GGGAAGCTAGAGTAAGTAGTTCGCCAGTTAATAGTTTGCGCAACGTTGTTGCCATTGCTACAGGCATCGT
GGTGTCACGCTCGTCGTTTGGTATGGCTTCATTCAGCTCCGGTTCCCAACGATCAAGGCGAGTTACATGA
TCCCCCATGTTGTGCAAAAAAGCGGTTAGCTCCTTCGGTCCTCCGATCGTTGTCAGAAGTAAGTTGGCCG
CAGTGTTATCACTCATGGTTATGGCAGCACTGCATAATTCTCTTACTGTCATGCCATCCGTAAGATGCTT
TTCTGTGACTGGTGAGTACTCAACCAAGTCATTCTGAGAATAGTGTATGCGGCGACCGAGTTGCTCTTGC
CCGGCGTCAATACGGGATAATACCGCGCCACATAGCAGAACTTTAAAAGTGCTCATCATTGGAAAACGTT
CTTCGGGGCGAAAACTCTCAAGGATCTTACCGCTGTTGAGATCCAGTTCGATGTAACCCACTCGTGCACC
CAACTGATCTTCAGCATCTTTTACTTTCACCAGCGTTTCTGGGTGAGCAAAAACAGGAAGGCAAAATGCC
GCAAAAAAGGGAATAAGGGCGACACGGAAATGTTGAATACTCATACTCTTCCTTTTTCAATATTATTGAA
GCATTTATCAGGGTTATTGTCTCATGAGCGGATACATATTTGAATGTATTTAGAAAAATAAACAAATAGG
GGTTCCGCGCACATTTCCCCGAAAAGTGCCACCTGACGTCGACGGATCGGGAGATCAACTTGTTTATTGC
AGCTTATAATGGTTACAAATAAAGCAATAGCATCACAAATTTCACAAATAAAGCATTTTTTTCACTGCAT
TCTAGTTGTGGTTTGTCCAAACTCATCAATGTATCTTATCATGTCTGGATCAACTGGATAACTCAAGCTA
ACCAAAATCATCCCAAACTTCCCACCCCATACCCTATTACCACTGCCAATTACCTGTGGTTTCATTTACT
CTAAACCTGTGATTCCTCTGAATTATTTTCATTTTAAAGAAATTGTATTTGTTAAATATGTACTACAAAC
TTAGTAGT
